Addgene plasmid #218942: pCMV-Flag-mGSDMA3
Purpose: Expression of N-terminal FLAG tagged mouse gasdermin A3
Depositing lab: Christopher LaRock. Depositing organization: Emory University. Publication: Group A Streptococcus induces GSDMA-dependent pyroptosis in keratinocytes. LaRock DL, Johnson AF, Wilde S, Sands JS, Monteiro MP, LaRock CN. Nature. 2022 May;605(7910):527-531. doi: 10.1038/s41586-022-04717-x. Epub 2022 May 11. PubMed 35545676.
Backbone
  Vector backbone: pCMV
  Vector type: Mammalian Expression
  Selectable markers: Neomycin (select with G418)
Growth in bacteria
  Bacterial resistance: Ampicillin, 100 μg/mL
  Growth temperature: 37°C
  Growth strain: DH5alpha
  Copy number: Unknown
Gene/Insert
  Gene/Insert name: mouse GSDMA3
  Species: M. musculus (mouse)
  Entrez Gene: Gsdma3 (a.k.a. Bsk, Dfl, Fgn, Gsdm1l, Gsdm3, GsdmA-3, Rco2, Rim3)
  Promoter: CMV
  Tag / fusion protein: FLAG (N terminal on insert)
  Cloning method: Other
  Sequencing primers: 5′ CMV
Terms and licenses: Academic/Nonprofit Terms; Industry Terms: Not Available to Industry
How to cite: pCMV-Flag-mGSDMA3 was a gift from Christopher LaRock (Addgene plasmid # 218942 ; http://n2t.net/addgene:218942 ; RRID:Addgene_218942)
