[The description below was written by a language model from this plasmid's Addgene catalogue record and pLannotate feature annotations shown in this document.]
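Description:
pCMV-Flag-mGSDMA3 is a mammalian expression plasmid of about 7.6 kb, built on a pCMV backbone, that produces mouse gasdermin A3 (Gsdma3) with an N-terminal FLAG epitope. In E. coli it is maintained through a high-copy ColE1/pUC-type origin and selected with ampicillin via the β-lactamase gene and its native promoter. An f1 origin is also present, which allows single-stranded DNA production. Remnants of lac regulatory elements, a lacZα fragment and a T7 promoter are also annotated, and these appear to be backbone leftovers rather than functional parts of the payload.

The expression cassette consists of the human cytomegalovirus immediate-early enhancer and promoter, a short FLAG-coding segment (annotated as a fragment of 3xFLAG, consistent with the single FLAG tag implied by the catalogue entry), the Gsdma3 open reading frame, and a human growth hormone polyadenylation signal. A second cassette uses the SV40 enhancer/early promoter to drive the neomycin phosphotransferase gene, terminated by an SV40 poly(A) signal. This permits G418 selection of stably transfected mammalian cells. The adjacent ble gene and str fragment suggest that this marker region derives from the Tn5 resistance operon.

Gasdermins are pore-forming proteins that execute pyroptosis once their N-terminal domain is released from autoinhibition. The construct allows strong constitutive expression of the mouse GSDMA3 family member in transfected cells, with the FLAG tag enabling detection or immunoprecipitation. It was deposited in connection with work on gasdermin A-dependent pyroptosis triggered by group A Streptococcus in keratinocytes.
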