Features (pLannotate 1.2.2; 22 found; start..end, strand, type, name):
      1..589     +  rep_origin     ori: high-copy-number ColE1/pMB1/pBR322/pUC origin of replication
    772..864     +  CDS            lacI (fragment): lac repressor; lacI; The lac repressor binds to the lac operator to inhibit transcription in E. coli. This inhibition can be relieved by adding lactose or isopropyl-β-D-thiogalactopyranoside (IPTG).
    877..898     +  protein_bind   CAP binding site: CAP binding activates transcription in the presence of cAMP. E. coli catabolite activator protein
    913..943     +  promoter       lac promoter: promoter for the E. coli lac operon
    951..967     +  protein_bind   lac operator: The lac repressor binds to the lac operator to inhibit transcription in E. coli. This inhibition can be relieved by adding lactose or isopropyl-β-D-thiogalactopyranoside (IPTG). lac repressor encoded by lacI
   1005..1023    +  promoter       T7 promoter: promoter for bacteriophage T7 RNA polymerase
   1029..1163    -  polyA_signal   SV40 poly(A) signal: SV40 polyadenylation signal
   1186..1269    -  CDS            large T antigen (fragment): large T antigen from SV40 (simian virus 40)
   1270..1293    +  rep_origin     CloDF13 ori (fragment): Plasmids containing the CloDF13 (CDF) origin of replication can be propagated in E. coli cells that contain additional plasmids with compatible origins.
   1316..1375    -  CDS            str (fragment): STR_KLEPN - Protein inferred from homology: Swiss-Prot protein existence level 3. The aminoglycoside phosphotransferases achieve inactivation of their antibiotic substrates by phosphorylation. From Klebsiella pneumoniae.
   1417..1794    -  CDS            ble: BLE_KLEPN - Experimental evidence at protein level: Swiss-Prot protein existence level 1. Binding protein with a strong affinity to the bleomycin family of antibiotics. Binds to CL990; an antimitotic-antibiotic compound. From Klebsiella pneumoniae.
   1818..2609    -  CDS            neo: KKA2_KLEPN - Also known as kan, nptII. Experimental evidence at protein level: Swiss-Prot protein existence level 1. Resistance to kanamycin, neomycin, paromomycin, ribostamycin, butirosin and gentamicin B. From Klebsiella pneumoniae.
   2663..2960    -  promoter       SV40 promoter: SV40 enhancer and early promoter
   3002..3624    -  polyA_signal   hGH poly(A) signal: human growth hormone polyadenylation signal
   3641..5032    -  CDS            Gsdma3: GSDA3_MOUSE - Also known as Gsdm3 From Mus musculus (Mouse).
   5049..5069    -  CDS            3xFLAG (fragment): three tandem FLAG® epitope tags
   5115..5314    -  promoter       CMV promoter: human cytomegalovirus (CMV) immediate early promoter
   5316..5695    -  enhancer       CMV enhancer: human cytomegalovirus immediate early enhancer
   5855..6009    +  CDS            lacZα (fragment): LacZα fragment of β-galactosidase; lacZ fragment
   6040..6468    -  rep_origin     f1 ori (sequence partly withheld): f1 bacteriophage origin of replication; arrow indicates direction of (+) strand synthesis
   6495..6599    +  promoter       AmpR promoter: bla
   6600..7460    +  CDS            AmpR: β-lactamase; bla; confers resistance to ampicillin, carbenicillin, and related antibiotics
>Addgene plasmid #218942 | pCMV-Flag-mGSDMA3 | addgene full sequence | sequence record 479190 | Addgene NGS Result
TTGAGATCCTTTTTTTCTGCGCGTAATCTGCTGCTTGCAAACAAAAAAACCACCGCTACCAGCGGTGGTT
TGTTTGCCGGATCAAGAGCTACCAACTCTTTTTCCGAAGGTAACTGGCTTCAGCAGAGCGCAGATACCAA
ATACTGTTCTTCTAGTGTAGCCGTAGTTAGGCCACCACTTCAAGAACTCTGTAGCACCGCCTACATACCT
CGCTCTGCTAATCCTGTTACCAGTGGCTGCTGCCAGTGGCGATAAGTCGTGTCTTACCGGGTTGGACTCA
AGACGATAGTTACCGGATAAGGCGCAGCGGTCGGGCTGAACGGGGGGTTCGTGCACACAGCCCAGCTTGG
AGCGAACGACCTACACCGAACTGAGATACCTACAGCGTGAGCTATGAGAAAGCGCCACGCTTCCCGAAGG
GAGAAAGGCGGACAGGTATCCGGTAAGCGGCAGGGTCGGAACAGGAGAGCGCACGAGGGAGCTTCCAGGG
GGAAACGCCTGGTATCTTTATAGTCCTGTCGGGTTTCGCCACCTCTGACTTGAGCGTCGATTTTTGTGAT
GCTCGTCAGGGGGGCGGAGCCTATGGAAAAACGCCAGCAACGCGGCCTTTTTACGGTTCCTGGCCTTTTG
CTGGCCTTTTGCTCACATGTTCTTTCCTGCGTTATCCCCTGATTCTGTGGATAACCGTATTACCGCCTTT
GAGTGAGCTGATACCGCTCGCCGCAGCCGAACGACCGAGCGCAGCGAGTCAGTGAGCGAGGAAGCGGAAG
AGCGCCCAATACGCAAACCGCCTCTCCCCGCGCGTTGGCCGATTCATTAATGCAGCTGGCACGACAGGTT
TCCCGACTGGAAAGCGGGCAGTGAGCGCAACGCAATTAATGTGAGTTAGCTCACTCATTAGGCACCCCAG
GCTTTACACTTTATGCTTCCGGCTCGTATGTTGTGTGGAATTGTGAGCGGATAACAATTTCACACAGGAA
ACAGCTATGACATGATTACGAATTTAATACGACTCACTATAGGGAATTGATCCAGACATGATAAGATACA
TTGATGAGTTTGGACAAACCACAACTAGAATGCAGTGAAAAAAATGCTTTATTTGTGAAATTTGTGATGC
TATTGCTTTATTTGTAACCATTATAAGCTGCAATAAACAAGTTAACAACAACAATTGCATTCATTTTATG
TTTCAGGTTCAGGGGGAGGTGTGGGAGGTTTTTTAAAGCAAGTAAAACCTCTACAAATGTGGTATGGCTG
ATTATGATCGGCGGAGCCTATGGAAAAACGCCAGCAACGCGGCCTTTTTACGGTTCCAGCTTGGCGAGTG
GGTGGTGAGCAGCTCGCCGTCGCGCAGCAGGCGCCAGCGCTCCATCCACGCAGTGACCTCAGGCGGAAAA
CGGGAAGACACACTCATGAGATGCCTGCAAGCAATTCGTTCTGTATCAGGCGCAGGAGCGTCCCGTCCGG
GTCGACCAAAGCGGCCATCGTGCCTCCCCACTCCTGCAGTTCGGGGGCATGGATGCGCGGATAGCCGCTG
CTGGTTTCCTGGATGCCGACGGATTTGCACTGCCGGTAGAACTCCGCGAGGTCGTCCAGCCTCAGGCAGC
AGCTGAACCAACTCGCGAGGGGATCGAGCCCGGGGTGGGCGAAGAACTCCAGCATGAGATCCCCGCGCTG
GAGGATCATCCAGCCGGCGTCCCGGAAAACGATTCCGAAGCCCAACCTTTCATAGAAGGCGGCGGTGGAA
TCGAAATCTCGTGATGGCAGGTTGGGCGTCGCTTGGTCGGTCATTTCGAACCCCAGAGTCCCGCTCAGAA
GAACTCGTCAAGAAGGCGATAGAAGGCGATGCGCTGCGAATCGGGAGCGGCGATACCGTAAAGCACGAGG
AAGCGGTCAGCCCATTCGCCGCCAAGCTCTTCAGCAATATCACGGGTAGCCAACGCTATGTCCTGATAGC
GGTCCGCCACACCCAGCCGGCCACAGTCGATGAATCCAGAAAAGCGGCCATTTTCCACCATGATATTCGG
CAAGCAGGCATCGCCATGGGTCACGACGAGATCCTCGCCGTCGGGCATGCGCGCCTTGAGCCTGGCGAAC
AGTTCGGCTGGCGCGAGCCCCTGATGCTCTTCGTCCAGATCATCCTGATCGACAAGACCGGCTTCCATCC
GAGTACGTGCTCGCTCGATGCGATGTTTCGCTTGGTGGTCGAATGGGCAGGTAGCCGGATCAAGCGTATG
CAGCCGCCGCATTGCATCAGCCATGATGGATACTTTCTCGGCAGGAGCAAGGTGAGATGACAGGAGATCC
TGCCCCGGCACTTCGCCCAATAGCAGCCAGTCCCTTCCCGCTTCAGTGACAACGTCGAGCACAGCTGCGC
AAGGAACGCCCGTCGTGGCCAGCCACGATAGCCGCGCTGCCTCGTCCTGCAGTTCATTCAGGGCACCGGA
CAGGTCGGTCTTGACAAAAAGAACCGGGCGCCCCTGCGCTGACAGCCGGAACACGGCGGCATCAGAGCAG
CCGATTGTCTGTTGTGCCCAGTCATAGCCGAATAGCCTCTCCACCCAAGCGGCCGGAGAACCTGCGTGCA
ATCCATCTTGTTCAATCATGCGAAACGATCCTCATCCTGTCTCTTGATCAGATCCCAAGCTGATCAATTC
CTCCAAAAAAGCCTCCTCACTACTTCTGGAATAGCTCAGAGGCCGAGGCGGCCTCGGCCTCTGCATAAAT
AAAAAAAATTAGTCAGCCATGGGGCGGAGAATGGGCGGAACTGGGCGGAGTTAGGGGCGGGATGGGCGGA
GTTAGGGGCGGGACTATGGTTGCTGACTAATTGAGATGCATGCTTTGCATACTTCTGCCTGCTGGGGAGC
CTGGGGACTTTCCACACCTGGTTGCTGACTAATTGAGATGCATGCTTTGCATACTTCTGCCTGCTGGGGA
GCCTGGGGACTTTCCACACCCTAACTGACACACATTCCACAGCCAAGCTGGCCGCGTACCCAATTCAACA
GGCATCTACTGAGTGGACCCAACGCATGAGAGGACAGTGCCAAGCAAGCAACTCAAATGTCCCACCGGTT
GGGCATGGCCAGGTAGCCTATGCTGTGTCTGGACGTCCTCCTGCTGGTATAGTTATTTTAAAATCAGAAG
GACAGGGAAGGGAGCAGTGGTTCACGCCTGTAATCCCAGCAATTTGGGAGGCCAAGGTGGGTAGATCACC
TGAGATTAGGAGTTGGAGACCAGCCTGGCCAATATGGTGAAACCCCGTCTCTACCAAAAAAACAAAAATT
AGCTGAGCCTGGTCATGCATGCCTGGAATCCCAACAACTCGGGAGGCTGAGGCAGGAGAATCGCTTGAAC
CCAGGAGGCGGAGATTGCAGTGAGCCAAGATTGTGCCACTGCACTCCAGCTTGGTTCCCAATAGACCCCG
CAGGCCCTACAGGTTGTCTTCCCAACTTGCCCCTTGCTCCATACCACCCCCCTCCACCCCATAATATTAT
AGAAGGACACCTAGTCAGACAAAATGATGCAACTTAATTTTATTAGGACAAGGCTGGTGGGCACTGGAGT
GGCAACTTCCAGGGCCAGGAGAGGCACTGGGGAGGGGTCACAGGGATGCCACCCGGGATCCTCTAGATTA
AGATAGAGCACAATAAGTAAGTGCATTAGATTTCCTGCTTAGCAGGTGAAGGAGGGAGAGGCCAGCATAG
AGGGCACAAAGGTTGTGGCGAGTGTCTGGATCCCACGCGTACTGGGGGCCTGATCTCTGGACTTCCAGGC
CGCTTAGTCCCACCAGTGCTTCCGTTAGGGTCAGTTCCTCCTCCCCGAGGGAGGAGAGCAGATCAGGTTG
CAGGGGGAAAACACCCTCTTTATCTTGCAGGAAGTTCTGCTCCAAGGTGCTTTCAACCAGCTTCAGTTGC
ACTGGTAAGATCTTTTTCTCCAAGGATTTTACTAGAATCTTCAGTTGTTCTTCAGTTAGCTCTGTCAGAG
CCCCGAGGAAGTAGAGGATGGCATCCATAGCGTCCTTTGACAGCAGGACATCTTTGGGGAGTGCTTCCAG
GGTCACTTTCTGACCCTTGTCTAAAGCCCCTTCAAGCTTCTGCTCAAGGTCCTGGAGCTCTTTCTTCTTT
CCTAGGAGATGGCTGAGGGAAGTGAGTAGGGAGCTTCGACCCACTGGACTCAACTTCTCCACTTCTTGAG
TCTCTCGCTGAACCTCTTCCTTTAATGTCTTGAAGTCTTCGTGCATCTCCCCAATGAGCTTCTCTTCTTC
TGGCTCTTCAGATATCATCTGGGTAGGAGATATGAAGGCACTGCAAGGTACACGCCTGATCTTAGGGAAG
GTTTGCATGCTGTCATTGCAAATGTACGGAATATCCCAAAGATTGAACAAAAAGACTCTCAGTAGTCTCA
CTCGATAGGCCAGGACACAGCCCTTGGGGATGGTTACAGCCTTGTTGTTGTTCAAGGATCCCTGTAGTCC
CAGTAGAGCCAAGCTGGGGAGAGAGAAGATGGCATTTGCGTTGCCAGTTTGCTCCACAGTAACTTCCTGC
TTGGCTTCTACTGCCTCCATCACCACATACAGGTTCTTCTCATGATACCTCATCTCGTTCAGGAACGAGT
GGTCTGCTGACAGTTTCCTCTCCTTCTTCAAGTTCTCCAGAGCCGAGGGAGCCACGCTGAGTGTCTGCAC
CTCCAGTGTGCTGCTTTGTGACAGACCCGCAGTCCCCTTTACCTTCACTGTCTTTGGCACTTCCACAAGT
CCCTGTACTTGGACATCCAGCATATTCTTAAAGCTAAAGTTGCCACTGTCTGTCAGATCTGAGGGGGAGC
TGCCCGGCTCCAGCAAATCCAGGAGAGTGTAGTCGGTGCGCACATAGCGGGCTCCCCAGAACAATGTGCT
CTTCCTCTTCCTCAGCACCAGGCAGAAGGGACGAAAGTGTTTGAAGTCGATGAGGCTGTCTAGGGGTGTC
AGATCCCCTCGAGGGTTCAGCTCTCTAACCAGGGCCCGGGTGACATCCTCAAACACAGGCATTGCGGCCG
CAAGCTTGTCGTCATCGTCTTTGTAGTCCATGGTAGATCGATCTGAATTAATTCTGACGGTTCACTAAAC
GAGCTCTGCTTATATAGACCTCCCACCGTACACGCCTACCGCCCATTTGCGTCAACGGGGCGGGGTTATT
ACGACATTTTGGAAAGTCCCGTTGATTTTGGTGCCAAAACAAACTCCCATTGACGTCAATGGGGTGGAGA
CTTGGAAATCCCCGTGAGTCAAACCGCTATCCACGCCCATTGGTGTACTGCCAAAACCGCATCACCATGG
TAATAGCGATGACTAATACGTAGATGTACTGCCAAGTAGGAAAGTCCCGTAAGGTCATGTACTGGGCATA
ATGCCAGGCGGGCCATTTACCGTCATTGACGTCAATAGGGGGCGGACTTGGCATATGATACACTTGATGT
ACTGCCAAGTGGGCAGTTTACCGTAAATACTCCACCCATTGACGTCAATGGAAAGTCCCTATTGGCGTTA
CTATGGGAACATACGTCATTATTGACGTCAATGGGCGGGGGTCGTTGGGCGGTCAGCCAGGCGGGCCATT
TACCGTAAGTTATGTAACGCGGAACTCCATATATGGGCTATGAACTAATGACCCCGTAATTGATTACTAT
TAATAACTAGTCAATAATCAATGTCAACATGGCGGTCATATTGGACATGAGCCAATATAAATGTACATAT
TATGATATAGATACAACGTATGCAATGGCCAATAGCCAATATTGATTTATGCTATATAACCAATGACTAA
TATGGCTAATTGCCAATATTGATTCAATGTATAGATCAGCTTGGCACTGGCCGTCGTTTTACAACGTCGT
GACTGGGAAAACCCTGGCGTTACCCAACTTAATCGCCTTGCAGCACATCCCCCTTTCGCCAGCTGGCGTA
ATAGCGAAGAGGCCCGCACCGATCGCCCTTCCCAACAGTTGCGCAGCCTGAATGGCGAATGGAAATTGTA
AGCGTTAATATTTTGTTAAAATTCGCGTTAAATTTTTGTTAAATCAGCTCATTTTTTAACCAATAGGCCG
AAATCGGCAAAATCCCTTATAAATCAAAAGAATAGACCGAGATAGGGT
[37 nt withheld, positions 6139-6175]
AAAGAACGTGGACTCCAACGTCAAAGG
[49 nt withheld, positions 6203-6251]
T
[91 nt withheld, positions 6253-6343]
G
[124 nt withheld, positions 6345-6468]
CAGGTGGCACTTTTCGGGGAAATGTGCGCGGAACCCCTATTTGTTTATTTTTCTAAATACATTCAAATAT
GTATCCGCTCATGAGACAATAACCCTGATAAATGCTTCAATAATATTGAAAAAGGAAGAGTATGAGTATT
CAACATTTCCGTGTCGCCCTTATTCCCTTTTTTGCGGCATTTTGCCTTCCTGTTTTTGCTCACCCAGAAA
CGCTGGTGAAAGTAAAAGATGCTGAAGATCAGTTGGGTGCACGAGTGGGTTACATCGAACTGGATCTCAA
CAGCGGTAAGATCCTTGAGAGTTTTCGCCCCGAAGAACGTTTTCCAATGATGAGCACTTTTAAAGTTCTG
CTATGTGGCGCGGTATTATCCCGTATTGACGCCGGGCAAGAGCAACTCGGTCGCCGCATACACTATTCTC
AGAATGACTTGGTTGAGTACTCACCAGTCACAGAAAAGCATCTTACGGATGGCATGACAGTAAGAGAATT
ATGCAGTGCTGCCATAACCATGAGTGATAACACTGCGGCCAACTTACTTCTGACAACGATCGGAGGACCG
AAGGAGCTAACCGCTTTTTTGCACAACATGGGGGATCATGTAACTCGCCTTGATCGTTGGGAACCGGAGC
TGAATGAAGCCATACCAAACGACGAGCGTGACACCACGATGCCTGTAGCAATGGCAACAACGTTGCGCAA
ACTATTAACTGGCGAACTACTTACTCTAGCTTCCCGGCAACAATTAATAGACTGGATGGAGGCGGATAAA
GTTGCAGGACCACTTCTGCGCTCGGCCCTTCCGGCTGGCTGGTTTATTGCTGATAAATCTGGAGCCGGTG
AGCGTGGGTCTCGCGGTATCATTGCAGCACTGGGGCCAGATGGTAAGCCCTCCCGTATCGTAGTTATCTA
CACGACGGGGAGTCAGGCAACTATGGATGAACGAAATAGACAGATCGCTGAGATAGGTGCCTCACTGATT
AAGCATTGGTAACTGTCAGACCAAGTTTACTCATATATACTTTAGATTGATTTAAAACTTCATTTTTAAT
TTAAAAGGATCTAGGTGAAGATCCTTTTTGATAATCTCATGACCAAAATCCCTTAACGTGAGTTTTCGTT
CCACTGAGCGTCAGACCCCGTAGAAAAGATCAAAGGATCTTC
